Addgene plasmid #202130: pL0_AF-spacer
Purpose: Level 0 plasmid containing a small non-coding spacer sequence with AF overhangs used to build level 1 constructs.
Depositing lab: Christopher Dupont. Depositing organization: J. Craig Venter Institute (JCVI). Publication: Universal loop assembly: open, efficient and cross-kingdom DNA fabrication. Pollak B, Matute T, Nunez I, Cerda A, Lopez C, Vargas V, Kan A, Bielinski V, von Dassow P, Dupont CL, Federici F. Synth Biol (Oxf). 2020;5(1):ysaa001. doi: 10.1093/synbio/ysaa001. Epub 2020 Feb 5. PubMed 32161816.
Backbone
  Vector backbone: pL0R
  Vector type: Synthetic Biology
Growth in bacteria
  Bacterial resistance: Spectinomycin, 50 μg/mL
  Growth temperature: 37°C
  Growth strain: DH5alpha
  Copy number: High Copy
Gene/Insert
  Gene/Insert name: Spacer
  Species: Synthetic
  Insert size (bp): 17
  Mutation: None
  Cloning method: Gibson Cloning
How to cite: pL0_AF-spacer was a gift from Christopher Dupont (Addgene plasmid # 202130 ; http://n2t.net/addgene:202130 ; RRID:Addgene_202130)
