[The description below was written by a language model from this plasmid's Addgene catalogue record and pLannotate feature annotations shown in this document.]
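Description:
pL0_AF-spacer is a small (about 2.1 kb) Level 0 part plasmid from the Universal Loop assembly system, a synthetic biology toolkit for hierarchical, Golden Gate-style DNA fabrication. It is built on the pL0R backbone and maintained in E. coli as a high-copy plasmid. The feature table shows a ColE1/pMB1/pUC-type origin of replication, which spans the numbering origin of the circular sequence, and an aadA gene that confers resistance to spectinomycin (and streptomycin), matching the catalogued spectinomycin selection.

The payload is a synthetic, non-coding spacer of only 17 bp, installed by Gibson cloning and flanked by the "A" and "F" assembly overhangs. In Loop-type assembly, Level 0 parts are excised by a type IIS restriction enzyme to expose defined overhangs that dictate their position and order in a Level 1 unit. A part carrying the first and last overhangs therefore fills an entire Level 1 slot by itself. This makes the plasmid useful as a neutral filler, giving a Level 1 construct that holds no functional gene. The record states only that the spacer is used to build Level 1 constructs and does not detail further applications.

The spacer itself is too short to be picked up by automated annotation and does not appear in the feature table. The other annotated features are a short fragment of the pUC18/19 multiple cloning site and a short partial match to the Tn5 transposase coding sequence just upstream of aadA. Both appear to be backbone remnants rather than functional elements. No promoters, reporters or tags are recorded.
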