Features (pLannotate 1.2.2; 4 found; start..end, strand, type, name):
    507..539     +  misc_feature   MCS (fragment): pUC18/19 multiple cloning site
    540..656     +  CDS            tnpA (fragment): TN5P_ECOLX - Also known as tnp. Experimental evidence at protein level: Swiss-Prot protein existence level 1. Mediates transposition of transposon Tn5 by a 'cut and paste' mechanism. First, the monomeric transposase binds the 19 bp inverted DNA repeats flanking the transposon. Then, dimerization of the DNA- bound transposase creates a synaptic DNA complex. After nicking of the first DNA strand, excision of the transposon proceeds through a series of intermediates. The transposase then mediates the insertion of the transposon at a new site by strand transfer. The activity of the wild- type tran
    688..1476    +  CDS            aadA: S3AD_ECOLX - Experimental evidence at protein level: Swiss-Prot protein existence level 1. Mediates bacterial resistance to the antibiotics streptomycin and spectinomycin. From Escherichia coli.
   1570..89      +  rep_origin     ori (across the origin): high-copy-number ColE1/pMB1/pBR322/pUC origin of replication
>Addgene plasmid #202130 | pL0_AF-spacer | addgene full sequence | sequence record 405569 | Addgene NGS Result
GGTATCTTTATAGTCCTGTCGGGTTTCGCCACCTCTGACTTGAGCGTCGATTTTTGTGATGCTCGTCAGG
GGGGCGGAGCCTATGGAAAAACGCCAGCAACGCGGCCTTTTTACGGTTCCTGGCCTTTTGCTGGCCTTTT
GCTCACATGTTCTTTCCTGCGTTATCCCCTGATTCTGTGGGTGGAAGGGCTCGGAGTTGTGGTAATCTAT
GTATCCTGGTGGTCTCGAGCGCAATTTGTGCTCCGGAGACCTGAGACGAGACGAGACAGCCTGAGAATGG
ATGCGAGTAATGAGCTCGGCACAAAATCACCACTCGATACAGGCAGCCCATCAGTCCGGGACGGCGTCAG
CGGGAGAGCCGTTGTAAGGCGGCAGACTTTGCTCATGTTACCGATGCTATTCGGAAGAACGGCAACTAAG
CTGCCGGGTTTGAAACACGGATGATCTCGCGGAGGGTAGCATGTTGATTGTAACGATGACAGAGCGTTGC
TGCCTGTGATCACCGCTCCTCTAGAGTCGACTTGCAGGCATGCAAGCTTAGCAAGCGAACCGGAATTGCC
AGCTGGGGCGCCCTCTGGTAAGGTTGGGAAGCCCTGCAAAGTAAACTGGATGGCTTTCTTGCCGCCAAGG
ATCTGATGGCGCAGGGGATCAATATCTGATCAAGAGACAGGATGAGGATCGTTTCGCATGAGGGAAGCGG
TGATCGCCGAAGTATCGACTCAACTATCAGAGGTAGTTGGCGTCATCGAGCGCCATCTCGAACCGACGTT
GCTGGCCGTACATTTGTACGGCTCCGCAGTGGATGGCGGCCTGAAGCCACACAGTGATATTGATTTGCTG
GTTACGGTGACCGTAAGGCTTGATGAAACAACGCGGCGAGCTTTGATCAACGACCTTTTGGAAACTTCGG
CTTCCCCTGGAGAGAGTGAGATTCTCCGCGCTGTAGAAGTCACCATTGTTGTGCACGACGACATCATTCC
GTGGCGTTATCCAGCTAAGCGCGAACTGCAATTTGGAGAATGGCAGCGCAATGACATTCTTGCTGGTATC
TTCGAGCCAGCCACGATCGACATTGATCTGGCTATCTTGCTGACAAAAGCAAGAGAACATAGCGTTGCCT
TGGTAGGTCCAGCGGCGGAGGAACTCTTTGATCCGGTTCCTGAACAGGATCTATTTGAGGCGCTAAATGA
AACCTTAACGCTATGGAACTCGCCGCCCGACTGGGCTGGCGATGAGCGAAATGTAGTGCTTACGTTGTCC
CGCATTTGGTACAGCGCAGTAACCGGCAAAATCGCGCCGAAGGATGTCGCTGCCGACTGGGCAATGGAGC
GCCTGCCGGCCCAGTATCAGCCCGTCATACTTGAAGCTAGACAGGCTTATCTTGGACAAGAAGAAGATCG
CTTGGCCTCGCGCGCAGATCAGTTGGAAGAATTTGTCCACTACGTGAAAGGCGAGATCACCAAGGTAGTC
GGCAAATAATAATCACCTAGAATGCATGACCAAAATCCCTTAACGTGAGTTTTCGTTCCACTGAGCGTCA
GACCCCGTAGAAAAGATCAAAGGATCTTCTTGAGATCCTTTTTTTCTGCGCGTAATCTGCTGCTTGCAAA
CAAAAAAACCACCGCTACCAGCGGTGGTTTGTTTGCCGGATCAAGAGCTACCAACTCTTTTTCCGAAGGT
AACTGGCTTCAGCAGAGCGCAGATACCAAATACTGTTCTTCTAGTGTAGCCGTAGTTAGGCCACCACTTC
AAGAACTCTGTAGCACCGCCTACATACCTCGCTCTGCTAATCCTGTTACCAGTGGCTGCTGCCAGTGGCG
ATAAGTCGTGTCTTACCGGGTTGGACTCAAGACGATAGTTACCGGATAAGGCGCAGCGGTCGGGCTGAAC
GGGGGGTTCGTGCACACAGCCCAGCTTGGAGCGAACGACCTACACCGAACTGAGATACCTACAGCGTGAG
CTATGAGAAAGCGCCACGCTTCCCGAAGGGAGAAAGGCGGACAGGTATCCGGTAAGCGGCAGGGTCGGAA
CAGGAGAGCGCACGAGGGAGCTTCCAGGGGGAAACGCCT
